Addgene plasmid #127305: pcDNA3.1(+)/AUU-nLuc-3XFLAG
Purpose: Express 3xFLAG tagged nanoLuciferase (nLuc) from AUU start codon
Depositing lab: Jeremy Wilusz. Depositing organization: University of Pennsylvania. Publication: Ribosome queuing enables non-AUG translation to be resistant to multiple protein synthesis inhibitors. Kearse MG, Goldman DH, Choi J, Nwaezeapu C, Liang D, Green KM, Goldstrohm AC, Todd PK, Green R, Wilusz JE. Genes Dev. 2019 Jun 6. pii: gad.324715.119. doi: 10.1101/gad.324715.119. PubMed 31171704.
Backbone
  Vector backbone: pcDNA3.1(+)
  Total vector size (bp): 5977
  Vector type: Mammalian Expression
  Selectable markers: Neomycin (select with G418)
Growth in bacteria
  Bacterial resistance: Ampicillin, 100 μg/mL
  Growth temperature: 37°C
  Growth strain: DH5alpha
  Copy number: High Copy
Gene/Insert
  Gene/Insert name: nanoLuciferase (alt name: nLuc)
  Promoter: CMV
  Tag / fusion protein: 3xFLAG (C terminal on insert)
  Cloning method: Restriction Enzyme; 5′ cloning site HindIII (not destroyed); 3′ cloning site ApaI (not destroyed)
  Sequencing primers: 5′ CGCAAATGGGCGGTAGGCGTG
Terms and licenses: Academic/Nonprofit Terms; Industry Terms: Not Available to Industry
How to cite: pcDNA3.1(+)/AUU-nLuc-3XFLAG was a gift from Jeremy Wilusz (Addgene plasmid # 127305 ; http://n2t.net/addgene:127305 ; RRID:Addgene_127305)
