[The description below was written by a language model from this plasmid's Addgene catalogue record and pLannotate feature annotations shown in this document.]
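Description:
pcDNA3.1(+)/AUU-nLuc-3XFLAG is a mammalian expression plasmid of about 6 kb built on the pcDNA3.1(+) backbone and designed to report on translation initiation from a non-AUG start codon. It is maintained in E. coli at high copy through a ColE1/pUC-type origin with ampicillin selection from the β-lactamase gene. It also carries an f1 origin for single-stranded DNA production. For stable selection in mammalian cells, an SV40 early promoter drives the neomycin phosphotransferase gene, terminated by an SV40 polyadenylation signal, conferring G418 resistance. Several small annotations, namely fragments of ble, lacI, a truncated HIV-1 LTR and a bom region, along with the lac promoter/operator elements, appear to be backbone remnants or short automated sequence matches. They play no evident role in the design.

The payload, cloned between the HindIII and ApaI sites, is a human codon-optimized NanoLuc luciferase coding sequence fused at its C terminus to a 3xFLAG epitope tag. Transcription is driven by the CMV immediate early enhancer and promoter and terminated by the bovine growth hormone polyadenylation signal. A T7 promoter lies just upstream of the insert, which would allow in vitro transcription of the reporter mRNA. According to the record, the reporter's start codon is AUU rather than the canonical AUG, so luciferase output depends on near-cognate initiation. Luminescence gives a sensitive quantitative readout, while the FLAG tag permits immunodetection of the protein product. The associated work concerns the resistance of non-AUG translation to protein synthesis inhibitors, so this construct presumably serves as one of the reporters for measuring such initiation.
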