Features (pLannotate 1.2.2; 21 found; start..end, strand, type, name):
     28..80      -  misc_feature   bom (fragment): basis of mobility region from pBR322
    235..614     +  enhancer       CMV enhancer: human cytomegalovirus immediate early enhancer
    615..818     +  promoter       CMV promoter: human cytomegalovirus (CMV) immediate early promoter
    814..847     +  LTR            5' LTR (truncated) (fragment): truncated 5' long terminal repeat (LTR) from HIV-1
    863..881     +  promoter       T7 promoter: promoter for bacteriophage T7 RNA polymerase
    952..1461    +  CDS            Nluc: NanoLuc® luciferase human codon-optimized
   1462..1527    +  CDS            3xFLAG: three tandem FLAG® epitope tags, followed by an enterokinase cleavage site
   1577..1801    +  polyA_signal   bGH poly(A) signal: bovine growth hormone polyadenylation signal
   1805..1826    +  promoter       SV40 promoter (fragment): SV40 enhancer and early promoter
   1847..2275    +  rep_origin     f1 ori (sequence partly withheld): f1 bacteriophage origin of replication; arrow indicates direction of (+) strand synthesis
   2289..2618    +  promoter       SV40 promoter: SV40 enhancer and early promoter
   2685..3476    +  CDS            neo: KKA2_KLEPN - Also known as kan, nptII. Experimental evidence at protein level: Swiss-Prot protein existence level 1. Resistance to kanamycin, neomycin, paromomycin, ribostamycin, butirosin and gentamicin B. From Klebsiella pneumoniae.
   3500..3658    +  CDS            ble (fragment): BLE_KLEPN - Experimental evidence at protein level: Swiss-Prot protein existence level 1. Binding protein with a strong affinity to the bleomycin family of antibiotics. Binds to CL990; an antimitotic-antibiotic compound. From Klebsiella pneumoniae.
   3653..3774    +  polyA_signal   SV40 poly(A) signal: SV40 polyadenylation signal
   3847..3863    -  protein_bind   lac operator: The lac repressor binds to the lac operator to inhibit transcription in E. coli. This inhibition can be relieved by adding lactose or isopropyl-β-D-thiogalactopyranoside (IPTG). lac repressor encoded by lacI
   3871..3901    -  promoter       lac promoter: promoter for the E. coli lac operon
   3916..3937    -  protein_bind   CAP binding site: CAP binding activates transcription in the presence of cAMP. E. coli catabolite activator protein
   3950..4042    -  CDS            lacI (fragment): lac repressor; lacI; The lac repressor binds to the lac operator to inhibit transcription in E. coli. This inhibition can be relieved by adding lactose or isopropyl-β-D-thiogalactopyranoside (IPTG).
   4225..4813    -  rep_origin     ori: high-copy-number ColE1/pMB1/pBR322/pUC origin of replication
   4984..5844    -  CDS            AmpR: β-lactamase; bla; confers resistance to ampicillin, carbenicillin, and related antibiotics
   5845..5949    -  promoter       AmpR promoter: bla
>Addgene plasmid #127305 | pcDNA3.1(+)/AUU-nLuc-3XFLAG | addgene full sequence | sequence record 247789 | Addgene NGS Result
GACGGATCGGGAGATCTCCCGATCCCCTATGGTGCACTCTCAGTACAATCTGCTCTGATGCCGCATAGTT
AAGCCAGTATCTGCTCCCTGCTTGTGTGTTGGAGGTCGCTGAGTAGTGCGCGAGCAAAATTTAAGCTACA
ACAAGGCAAGGCTTGACCGACAATTGCATGAAGAATCTGCTTAGGGTTAGGCGTTTTGCGCTGCTTCGCG
ATGTACGGGCCAGATATACGCGTTGACATTGATTATTGACTAGTTATTAATAGTAATCAATTACGGGGTC
ATTAGTTCATAGCCCATATATGGAGTTCCGCGTTACATAACTTACGGTAAATGGCCCGCCTGGCTGACCG
CCCAACGACCCCCGCCCATTGACGTCAATAATGACGTATGTTCCCATAGTAACGCCAATAGGGACTTTCC
ATTGACGTCAATGGGTGGAGTATTTACGGTAAACTGCCCACTTGGCAGTACATCAAGTGTATCATATGCC
AAGTACGCCCCCTATTGACGTCAATGACGGTAAATGGCCCGCCTGGCATTATGCCCAGTACATGACCTTA
TGGGACTTTCCTACTTGGCAGTACATCTACGTATTAGTCATCGCTATTACCATGGTGATGCGGTTTTGGC
AGTACATCAATGGGCGTGGATAGCGGTTTGACTCACGGGGATTTCCAAGTCTCCACCCCATTGACGTCAA
TGGGAGTTTGTTTTGGCACCAAAATCAACGGGACTTTCCAAAATGTCGTAACAACTCCGCCCCATTGACG
CAAATGGGCGGTAGGCGTGTACGGTGGGAGGTCTATATAAGCAGAGCTCTCTGGCTAACTAGAGAACCCA
CTGCTTACTGGCTTATCGAAATTAATACGACTCACTATAGGGAGACCCAAGCTGGCTAGCGTTTAAACTT
AAGCTTGGCAATCCGGTACTGTTGGTAAATAAGCCACCATTGTCTTCACACTCGAAGATTTCGTTGGGGA
CTGGCGACAGACAGCCGGCTACAACCTGGACCAAGTCCTTGAACAGGGAGGTGTGTCCAGTTTGTTTCAG
AATCTCGGGGTGTCCGTAACTCCGATCCAAAGGATTGTCCTGAGCGGTGAAAATGGGCTGAAGATCGACA
TCCATGTCATCATCCCGTATGAAGGTCTGAGCGGCGACCAAATGGGCCAGATCGAAAAAATTTTTAAGGT
GGTGTACCCTGTGGATGATCATCACTTTAAGGTGATCCTGCACTATGGCACACTGGTAATCGACGGGGTT
ACGCCGAACATGATCGACTATTTCGGACGGCCGTATGAAGGCATCGCCGTGTTCGACGGCAAAAAGATCA
CTGTAACAGGGACCCTGTGGAACGGCAACAAAATTATCGACGAGCGCCTGATCAACCCCGACGGCTCCCT
GCTGTTCCGAGTAACCATCAACGGAGTGACCGGCTGGCGGCTGTGCGAACGCATTCTGGCGGACTACAAA
GACCATGACGGTGATTATAAAGATCATGACATCGATTACAAGGATGACGATGACAAGTAAGGCCGCGACT
CTAGAGGGCCCGTTTAAACCCGCTGATCAGCCTCGACTGTGCCTTCTAGTTGCCAGCCATCTGTTGTTTG
CCCCTCCCCCGTGCCTTCCTTGACCCTGGAAGGTGCCACTCCCACTGTCCTTTCCTAATAAAATGAGGAA
ATTGCATCGCATTGTCTGAGTAGGTGTCATTCTATTCTGGGGGGTGGGGTGGGGCAGGACAGCAAGGGGG
AGGATTGGGAAGACAATAGCAGGCATGCTGGGGATGCGGTGGGCTCTATGGCTTCTGAGGCGGAAAGAAC
CAGCTGGGGCTCTAGGGGGTATCCCC
[124 nt withheld, positions 1847-1970]
C
[91 nt withheld, positions 1972-2062]
A
[49 nt withheld, positions 2064-2112]
CCTTTGACGTTGGAGTCCACGTTCTTT
[37 nt withheld, positions 2140-2176]
ACCCTATCTCGGTCTATTCTTTTGATTTATAAGGGATTTTGCCGATTTCGGCCTATTGGTTAAAAAATGA
GCTGATTTAACAAAAATTTAACGCGAATTAATTCTGTGGAATGTGTGTCAGTTAGGGTGTGGAAAGTCCC
CAGGCTCCCCAGCAGGCAGAAGTATGCAAAGCATGCATCTCAATTAGTCAGCAACCAGGTGTGGAAAGTC
CCCAGGCTCCCCAGCAGGCAGAAGTATGCAAAGCATGCATCTCAATTAGTCAGCAACCATAGTCCCGCCC
CTAACTCCGCCCATCCCGCCCCTAACTCCGCCCAGTTCCGCCCATTCTCCGCCCCATGGCTGACTAATTT
TTTTTATTTATGCAGAGGCCGAGGCCGCCTCTGCCTCTGAGCTATTCCAGAAGTAGTGAGGAGGCTTTTT
TGGAGGCCTAGGCTTTTGCAAAAAGCTCCCGGGAGCTTGTATATCCATTTTCGGATCTGATCAAGAGACA
GGATGAGGATCGTTTCGCATGATTGAACAAGATGGATTGCACGCAGGTTCTCCGGCCGCTTGGGTGGAGA
GGCTATTCGGCTATGACTGGGCACAACAGACAATCGGCTGCTCTGATGCCGCCGTGTTCCGGCTGTCAGC
GCAGGGGCGCCCGGTTCTTTTTGTCAAGACCGACCTGTCCGGTGCCCTGAATGAACTGCAGGACGAGGCA
GCGCGGCTATCGTGGCTGGCCACGACGGGCGTTCCTTGCGCAGCTGTGCTCGACGTTGTCACTGAAGCGG
GAAGGGACTGGCTGCTATTGGGCGAAGTGCCGGGGCAGGATCTCCTGTCATCTCACCTTGCTCCTGCCGA
GAAAGTATCCATCATGGCTGATGCAATGCGGCGGCTGCATACGCTTGATCCGGCTACCTGCCCATTCGAC
CACCAAGCGAAACATCGCATCGAGCGAGCACGTACTCGGATGGAAGCCGGTCTTGTCGATCAGGATGATC
TGGACGAAGAGCATCAGGGGCTCGCGCCAGCCGAACTGTTCGCCAGGCTCAAGGCGCGCATGCCCGACGG
CGAGGATCTCGTCGTGACCCATGGCGATGCCTGCTTGCCGAATATCATGGTGGAAAATGGCCGCTTTTCT
GGATTCATCGACTGTGGCCGGCTGGGTGTGGCGGACCGCTATCAGGACATAGCGTTGGCTACCCGTGATA
TTGCTGAAGAGCTTGGCGGCGAATGGGCTGACCGCTTCCTCGTGCTTTACGGTATCGCCGCTCCCGATTC
GCAGCGCATCGCCTTCTATCGCCTTCTTGACGAGTTCTTCTGAGCGGGACTCTGGGGTTCGAAATGACCG
ACCAAGCGACGCCCAACCTGCCATCACGAGATTTCGATTCCACCGCCGCCTTCTATGAAAGGTTGGGCTT
CGGAATCGTTTTCCGGGACGCCGGCTGGATGATCCTCCAGCGCGGGGATCTCATGCTGGAGTTCTTCGCC
CACCCCAACTTGTTTATTGCAGCTTATAATGGTTACAAATAAAGCAATAGCATCACAAATTTCACAAATA
AAGCATTTTTTTCACTGCATTCTAGTTGTGGTTTGTCCAAACTCATCAATGTATCTTATCATGTCTGTAT
ACCGTCGACCTCTAGCTAGAGCTTGGCGTAATCATGGTCATAGCTGTTTCCTGTGTGAAATTGTTATCCG
CTCACAATTCCACACAACATACGAGCCGGAAGCATAAAGTGTAAAGCCTGGGGTGCCTAATGAGTGAGCT
AACTCACATTAATTGCGTTGCGCTCACTGCCCGCTTTCCAGTCGGGAAACCTGTCGTGCCAGCTGCATTA
ATGAATCGGCCAACGCGCGGGGAGAGGCGGTTTGCGTATTGGGCGCTCTTCCGCTTCCTCGCTCACTGAC
TCGCTGCGCTCGGTCGTTCGGCTGCGGCGAGCGGTATCAGCTCACTCAAAGGCGGTAATACGGTTATCCA
CAGAATCAGGGGATAACGCAGGAAAGAACATGTGAGCAAAAGGCCAGCAAAAGGCCAGGAACCGTAAAAA
GGCCGCGTTGCTGGCGTTTTTCCATAGGCTCCGCCCCCCTGACGAGCATCACAAAAATCGACGCTCAAGT
CAGAGGTGGCGAAACCCGACAGGACTATAAAGATACCAGGCGTTTCCCCCTGGAAGCTCCCTCGTGCGCT
CTCCTGTTCCGACCCTGCCGCTTACCGGATACCTGTCCGCCTTTCTCCCTTCGGGAAGCGTGGCGCTTTC
TCATAGCTCACGCTGTAGGTATCTCAGTTCGGTGTAGGTCGTTCGCTCCAAGCTGGGCTGTGTGCACGAA
CCCCCCGTTCAGCCCGACCGCTGCGCCTTATCCGGTAACTATCGTCTTGAGTCCAACCCGGTAAGACACG
ACTTATCGCCACTGGCAGCAGCCACTGGTAACAGGATTAGCAGAGCGAGGTATGTAGGCGGTGCTACAGA
GTTCTTGAAGTGGTGGCCTAACTACGGCTACACTAGAAGAACAGTATTTGGTATCTGCGCTCTGCTGAAG
CCAGTTACCTTCGGAAAAAGAGTTGGTAGCTCTTGATCCGGCAAACAAACCACCGCTGGTAGCGGTGGTT
TTTTTGTTTGCAAGCAGCAGATTACGCGCAGAAAAAAAGGATCTCAAGAAGATCCTTTGATCTTTTCTAC
GGGGTCTGACGCTCAGTGGAACGAAAACTCACGTTAAGGGATTTTGGTCATGAGATTATCAAAAAGGATC
TTCACCTAGATCCTTTTAAATTAAAAATGAAGTTTTAAATCAATCTAAAGTATATATGAGTAAACTTGGT
CTGACAGTTACCAATGCTTAATCAGTGAGGCACCTATCTCAGCGATCTGTCTATTTCGTTCATCCATAGT
TGCCTGACTCCCCGTCGTGTAGATAACTACGATACGGGAGGGCTTACCATCTGGCCCCAGTGCTGCAATG
ATACCGCGAGACCCACGCTCACCGGCTCCAGATTTATCAGCAATAAACCAGCCAGCCGGAAGGGCCGAGC
GCAGAAGTGGTCCTGCAACTTTATCCGCCTCCATCCAGTCTATTAATTGTTGCCGGGAAGCTAGAGTAAG
TAGTTCGCCAGTTAATAGTTTGCGCAACGTTGTTGCCATTGCTACAGGCATCGTGGTGTCACGCTCGTCG
TTTGGTATGGCTTCATTCAGCTCCGGTTCCCAACGATCAAGGCGAGTTACATGATCCCCCATGTTGTGCA
AAAAAGCGGTTAGCTCCTTCGGTCCTCCGATCGTTGTCAGAAGTAAGTTGGCCGCAGTGTTATCACTCAT
GGTTATGGCAGCACTGCATAATTCTCTTACTGTCATGCCATCCGTAAGATGCTTTTCTGTGACTGGTGAG
TACTCAACCAAGTCATTCTGAGAATAGTGTATGCGGCGACCGAGTTGCTCTTGCCCGGCGTCAATACGGG
ATAATACCGCGCCACATAGCAGAACTTTAAAAGTGCTCATCATTGGAAAACGTTCTTCGGGGCGAAAACT
CTCAAGGATCTTACCGCTGTTGAGATCCAGTTCGATGTAACCCACTCGTGCACCCAACTGATCTTCAGCA
TCTTTTACTTTCACCAGCGTTTCTGGGTGAGCAAAAACAGGAAGGCAAAATGCCGCAAAAAAGGGAATAA
GGGCGACACGGAAATGTTGAATACTCATACTCTTCCTTTTTCAATATTATTGAAGCATTTATCAGGGTTA
TTGTCTCATGAGCGGATACATATTTGAATGTATTTAGAAAAATAAACAAATAGGGGTTCCGCGCACATTT
CCCCGAAAAGTGCCACCTGACGTC
